>Addgene plasmid #119580 | pC0.036 | addgene full sequence | sequence record 250528 | Addgene NGS Result
GTGGCTCTTCAGTGGACGAAAGGGCCTCGTGATACGCCTATTTTTATAGGTTAATGTCATGATAATAATG
GTTTCTTAGACGTCAGGTGGCACTTTTCGGGGAAATGTGCGCGGAACCCCTATTTGTTTATTTTTCTAAA
TACATTCAAATATGTATCCGCTCATGAGACAATAACCCTGATAAATGCTTCAATAATATTGAAAAAGGAA
GAGTATGCGCTCACGCAACTGGTCCAGAACCTTGACCGAACGCAGCGGTGGTAACGGCGCAGTGGCGGTT
TTCATGGCTTGTTATGACTGTTTTTTTTTGGGGTACAGTCTATGCCTCGGGCATCCAAGCAGCAAGCGCG
TTACGCCGTGGGTCGATGTTTGATGTTATGGAGCAGCAACGATGTTACGCAGCAGGGCAGTCGCCCTAAA
ACAAAGTTAAACATCATGAGGGAAGCGGTGATCGCCGAAGTATCGACTCAACTATCAGAGGTAGTTGGCG
TCATCGAGCGCCATCTCGAACCGACGTTGCTGGCCGTACATTTGTACGGCTCCGCAGTGGATGGCGGCCT
GAAGCCACACAGCGATATTGATTTGCTGGTTACGGTGACCGTAAGGCTTGATGAAACAACGCGGCGAGCT
TTGATCAACGACCTTTTGGAAACTTCGGCTTCCCCTGGAGAGAGCGAGATTCTCCGCGCTGTAGAAGTCA
CCATTGTTGTGCACGACGACATCATTCCGTGGCGTTATCCAGCTAAGCGCGAACTGCAATTTGGAGAATG
GCAGCGCAATGACATTCTTGCAGGTATCTTCGAGCCAGCCACGATCGACATTGATCTGGCTATCTTGCTG
ACAAAAGCAAGAGAACATAGCGTTGCCTTGGTAGGTCCAGCGGCGGAGGAACTCTTTGATCCGGTTCCTG
AACAGGATCTATTTGAGGCGCTAAATGAAACCTTAACGCTATGGAACTCGCCGCCCGACTGGGCTGGCGA
TGAGCGAAATGTAGTGCTTACGTTGTCCCGCATTTGGTACAGCGCAGTAACCGGCAAAATCGCGCCGAAG
GATGTCGCTGCCGACTGGGCAATGGAGCGCCTGCCGGCCCAGTATCAGCCCGTCATACTTGAAGCTAGAC
AGGCTTATCTTGGACAAGAAGAAGATCGCTTGGCCTCGCGCGCAGATCAGTTGGAAGAATTTGTCCATTA
CGTAAAAGGCGAGATCACCAAGGTAGTCGGCAAATAACTGTCAGACCAAGTTTACTCATATATACTTTAG
ATTGATTTAAAACTTCATTTTTAATTTAAAAGGATCTAGGTGAAGATCCTTTTTGATAATCTCATGACCA
AAATCCCTTAACGTGAGTTTTCGTTCCACTGAGCGTCAGACCCCGTAGAAAAGATCAAAGGATCTTCTTG
AGATCCTTTTTTTCTGCGCGTAATCTGCTGCTTGCAAACAAAAAAACCACCGCTACCAGCGGTGGTTTGT
TTGCCGGATCAAGAGCTACCAACTCTTTTTCCGAAGGTAACTGGCTTCAGCAGAGCGCAGATACCAAATA
CTGTTCTTCTAGTGTAGCCGTAGTTAGGCCACCACTTCAAGAACTCTGTAGCACCGCCTACATACCTCGC
TCTGCTAATCCTGTTACCAGTGGCTGCTGCCAGTGGCGATAAGTCGTGTCTTACCGGGTTGGACTCAAGA
CGATAGTTACCGGATAAGGCGCAGCGGTCGGGCTGAACGGGGGGTTCGTGCACACAGCCCAGCTTGGAGC
GAACGACCTACACCGAACTGAGATACCTACAGCGTGAGCTATGAGAAAGCGCCACGCTTCCCGAAGGGAG
AAAGGCGGACAGGTATCCGGTAAGCGGCAGGGTCGGAACAGGAGAGCGCACGAGGGAGCTTCCAGGGGGA
AACGCCTGGTATCTTTATAGTCCTGTCGGGTTTCGCCACCTCTGACTTGAGCGTCGATTTTTGTGATGCT
CGTCAGGGGGGCGGAGCCTATGGAAAAACGCCAGCAACGCGGCCTTTTTACGGTTCCTGGCCTTTTGCTG
GCCTTTTGCTCACATGTTCTTTCCTGCGTTATCCCCTGATTCTGTGGATAACCGTATTACCGCCTTTGAG
TGAGCTGATACCGCTCGCCGCAGCCGAACGACCGAGCGCAGCGAGTCAGTGAGCGAGGAAGCGGAAGAGC
GCCCAATACGCAAACCGCCTCTCCCCGCGCGTTGGCCGATTCATTAATCACTCTGTGGTCTCAGGAGTTT
ACGGCTAGCTCAGTCCTAGGTATAGTGCTAGCTATTGTGAGCGGATAACAATTTCACACATACTAGAGAA
AGAGGAGAAATACTAAATGTGAGACCACGAA
Features (pLannotate 1.2.2; 8 found; start..end, strand, type, name):
    110..214     +  promoter       AmpR promoter: bla
    205..285     -  CDS            int (fragment): INT2_ECOLX - Protein inferred from homology: Swiss-Prot protein existence level 3. Putative integrase believed to be involved in the insertion of antibiotic resistance genes into plasmids and transposons. From Escherichia coli.
    373..429     +  CDS            GmR (fragment): gentamycin acetyltransferase; aacC1; confers resistance to gentamycin
    436..1224    +  CDS            aadA: S3AD_ECOLX - Experimental evidence at protein level: Swiss-Prot protein existence level 1. Mediates bacterial resistance to the antibiotics streptomycin and spectinomycin. From Escherichia coli.
   1398..1986    +  rep_origin     ori: high-copy-number ColE1/pMB1/pBR322/pUC origin of replication
   2169..2218    +  CDS            lacI (fragment): lac repressor; lacI; The lac repressor binds to the lac operator to inhibit transcription in E. coli. This inhibition can be relieved by adding lactose or isopropyl-β-D-thiogalactopyranoside (IPTG).
   2244..2272    +  promoter       J23119 promoter (fragment): bacterial promoter (Registry of Standard Biological Parts BBa J23119)
   2275..2291    +  protein_bind   lac operator: The lac repressor binds to the lac operator to inhibit transcription in E. coli. This inhibition can be relieved by adding lactose or isopropyl-β-D-thiogalactopyranoside (IPTG). lac repressor encoded by lacI
