[The description below was written by a language model from this plasmid's Addgene catalogue record and pLannotate feature annotations shown in this document.]
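Description:
pC0.036 is a Level 0 promoter part from the CyanoGate modular cloning suite, a Golden Gate toolkit that extends the plant MoClo syntax to cyanobacterial engineering. It is built in the PICH41295 Level 0 acceptor backbone (about 2.2 kb; the sequenced plasmid is 2,341 nt) and is classed as a synthetic biology vector. It is maintained in E. coli through a high-copy ColE1/pUC-type origin and selected with spectinomycin via an aadA streptomycin/spectinomycin resistance gene driven by a bla-type promoter. The short integrase and gentamicin acetyltransferase fragments annotated next to aadA are most likely remnants of the integron context the resistance cassette came from, not functional genes.

The payload is an 88 bp synthetic insert named J23106MH, cloned through BpiI sites that were destroyed during assembly, as is usual when a part is domesticated into a Level 0 MoClo vector. The name suggests a derivative of the Anderson-series constitutive promoter J23106. Consistent with this, the automated annotation finds a partial match to the related J23119 consensus promoter, which probably reflects sequence similarity within that promoter family. Immediately downstream lies a lac operator, and a short lacI fragment is annotated just upstream. The record does not explain what the "MH" suffix denotes or whether the operator is meant to confer repressor-dependent regulation.

As a Level 0 part, the plasmid is not an expression construct in its own right. It serves as a storage and donor vector from which the promoter is released by a type IIS enzyme and combined with coding sequence and terminator parts into higher-level transcription units, here for tuning gene expression in cyanobacteria.
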