Addgene plasmid #119580: pC0.036
Purpose: Level 0 part. Promoter
Depositing lab: Alistair McCormick. Depositing organization: University of Edinburgh. Publication: CyanoGate: A Modular Cloning Suite for Engineering Cyanobacteria Based on the Plant MoClo Syntax. Vasudevan R, Gale GAR, Schiavon AA, Puzorjov A, Malin J, Gillespie MD, Vavitsas K, Zulkower V, Wang B, Howe CJ, Lea-Smith DJ, McCormick AJ. Plant Physiol. 2019 May;180(1):39-55. doi: 10.1104/pp.18.01401. Epub 2019 Feb 28. PubMed 30819783.
Backbone
  Vector backbone: PICH41295
  Backbone size w/o insert (bp): 2247
  Vector type: Synthetic Biology
Growth in bacteria
  Bacterial resistance: Spectinomycin, 50 μg/mL
  Growth temperature: 37°C
  Growth strain: DH5alpha
  Copy number: High Copy
Gene/Insert
  Gene/Insert name: J23106MH
  Species: Synthetic
  Insert size (bp): 88
  Cloning method: Restriction Enzyme; 5′ cloning site BpiI (destroyed during cloning); 3′ cloning site BpiI (destroyed during cloning)
  Sequencing primers: 5′ ttgagtgagctgataccgct; 3′ GTCTCATGAGCGGATACATATTTGAATG
Terms and licenses: Academic/Nonprofit Terms; Industry Terms: Not Available to Industry
Depositor comments: Please visit https://www.biorxiv.org/content/10.1101/426700v1 for bioRxiv preprint.
How to cite: pC0.036 was a gift from Alistair McCormick (Addgene plasmid # 119580 ; http://n2t.net/addgene:119580 ; RRID:Addgene_119580)
