>Addgene plasmid #119580 | pC0.036 | depositor partial sequence | sequence record 226055 | J23106MH
TTTACGGCTAGCTCAGTCCTAGGTATAGTGCTAGCTATTGTGAGCGGATAACAATTTCACACATACTAGA
GAAAGAGGAGAAATACTA
